Addgene plasmid #78747: pcDNA3-HA-MKRN1 110-482
Purpose: To overexpress MKRN1 110-482 in Mammalian Cells
Depositing lab: Jaewhan Song. Depositing organization: Yonsei University. Publication: Differential regulation of p53 and p21 by MKRN1 E3 ligase controls cell cycle arrest and apoptosis. Lee EW, Lee MS, Camus S, Ghim J, Yang MR, Oh W, Ha NC, Lane DP, Song J. EMBO J. 2009 Jul 22;28(14):2100-13. doi: 10.1038/emboj.2009.164. Epub 2009 Jun 18. PubMed 19536131.
Backbone
  Vector backbone: pcDNA3-HA
  Vector type: Mammalian Expression
Growth in bacteria
  Bacterial resistance: Ampicillin, 100 μg/mL
  Growth temperature: 37°C
  Growth strain: DH5alpha
  Copy number: High Copy
Gene/Insert
  Gene/Insert name: MKRN1
  Species: H. sapiens (human)
  Mutation: 110-482
  Entrez Gene: MKRN1 (a.k.a. RNF61)
  Promoter: CMV
  Tag / fusion protein: HA (N terminal on backbone)
  Cloning method: Restriction Enzyme; 5′ cloning site unknown (unknown if destroyed); 3′ cloning site unknown (unknown if destroyed)
  Sequencing primers: 5′ CMV-F; 3′ BGHrev
Terms and licenses: Academic/Nonprofit Terms; Industry Terms: Not Available to Industry
How to cite: pcDNA3-HA-MKRN1 110-482 was a gift from Jaewhan Song (Addgene plasmid # 78747 ; http://n2t.net/addgene:78747 ; RRID:Addgene_78747)
