[The description below was written by a language model from this plasmid's Addgene catalogue record and pLannotate feature annotations shown in this document.]
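Description:
pcDNA3-HA-MKRN1 110-482 is a mammalian expression plasmid of about 6.5 kb, built on a pcDNA3 backbone that supplies an N-terminal HA epitope tag. It carries a truncated form of human MKRN1 (also known as RNF61), an E3 ubiquitin ligase whose reported substrates include p53, p21/CDKN1A and TERT. The insert encodes residues 110–482, so the N-terminal portion of the protein is absent. The annotated MKRN1 fragment spans roughly 1.1 kb, consistent with that range. The HA tag is recorded in the catalogue as part of the backbone but is not separately annotated in the feature table. The restriction sites used for cloning are also not recorded.

Expression is driven by the human cytomegalovirus immediate-early enhancer and promoter, and transcripts are terminated by the bovine growth hormone polyadenylation signal. T7 and SP6 phage promoters flank the insert, as is usual for pcDNA3, and could support in vitro transcription. A separate cassette places the neomycin phosphotransferase gene under the SV40 early promoter with an SV40 poly(A) signal, which allows G418 selection of stably transfected mammalian cells. In E. coli the plasmid is maintained at high copy through a ColE1/pUC-type origin and selected with ampicillin via the β-lactamase gene. An f1 origin is also present for single-stranded DNA production. Short annotated fragments such as the HIV-1 LTR, ble, lacI and bom hits are most likely backbone remnants or similarity matches rather than functional elements.

The stated purpose is overexpression of the MKRN1 110–482 fragment in mammalian cells. The HA tag allows detection or immunoprecipitation of the fragment. As a deletion construct, it would suit domain-mapping work on MKRN1 in p53 and p21 regulation, the subject of the associated publication.
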