Features (pLannotate 1.2.2; 21 found; start..end, strand, type, name):
     36..80      -  misc_feature   bom (fragment): basis of mobility region from pBR322
    235..614     +  enhancer       CMV enhancer: human cytomegalovirus immediate early enhancer
    615..818     +  promoter       CMV promoter: human cytomegalovirus (CMV) immediate early promoter
    814..847     +  LTR            5' LTR (truncated) (fragment): truncated 5' long terminal repeat (LTR) from HIV-1
    863..881     +  promoter       T7 promoter: promoter for bacteriophage T7 RNA polymerase
    952..2070    +  CDS            MKRN1 (fragment): MKRN1_HUMAN - Also known as RNF61. Experimental evidence at protein level: Swiss-Prot protein existence level 1. E3 ubiquitin ligase catalyzing the covalent attachment of ubiquitin moieties onto substrate proteins. These substrates include FILIP1, p53/TP53, CDKN1A and TERT. Keeps cells alive by suppressing p53/TP53 under normal conditions, but stimulates apoptosis by repressing CDKN1A under stress conditions. Acts as a negative regulator of telomerase. Has negative and positive effects on RNA polymerase II- dependent transcription. From Homo sapiens (Human).
   2101..2119    -  promoter       SP6 promoter: promoter for bacteriophage SP6 RNA polymerase
   2145..2369    +  polyA_signal   bGH poly(A) signal: bovine growth hormone polyadenylation signal
   2373..2394    +  promoter       SV40 promoter (fragment): SV40 enhancer and early promoter
   2415..2843    +  rep_origin     f1 ori (sequence partly withheld): f1 bacteriophage origin of replication; arrow indicates direction of (+) strand synthesis
   2857..3187    +  promoter       SV40 promoter: SV40 enhancer and early promoter
   3254..4045    +  CDS            neo: KKA2_KLEPN - Also known as kan, nptII. Experimental evidence at protein level: Swiss-Prot protein existence level 1. Resistance to kanamycin, neomycin, paromomycin, ribostamycin, butirosin and gentamicin B. From Klebsiella pneumoniae.
   4069..4227    +  CDS            ble (fragment): BLE_KLEPN - Experimental evidence at protein level: Swiss-Prot protein existence level 1. Binding protein with a strong affinity to the bleomycin family of antibiotics. Binds to CL990; an antimitotic-antibiotic compound. From Klebsiella pneumoniae.
   4222..4343    +  polyA_signal   SV40 poly(A) signal: SV40 polyadenylation signal
   4416..4432    -  protein_bind   lac operator: The lac repressor binds to the lac operator to inhibit transcription in E. coli. This inhibition can be relieved by adding lactose or isopropyl-β-D-thiogalactopyranoside (IPTG). lac repressor encoded by lacI
   4440..4470    -  promoter       lac promoter: promoter for the E. coli lac operon
   4485..4506    -  protein_bind   CAP binding site: CAP binding activates transcription in the presence of cAMP. E. coli catabolite activator protein
   4519..4611    -  CDS            lacI (fragment): lac repressor; lacI; The lac repressor binds to the lac operator to inhibit transcription in E. coli. This inhibition can be relieved by adding lactose or isopropyl-β-D-thiogalactopyranoside (IPTG).
   4794..5382    -  rep_origin     ori: high-copy-number ColE1/pMB1/pBR322/pUC origin of replication
   5553..6413    -  CDS            AmpR: β-lactamase; bla; confers resistance to ampicillin, carbenicillin, and related antibiotics
   6414..6518    -  promoter       AmpR promoter: bla
>Addgene plasmid #78747 | pcDNA3-HA-MKRN1 110-482 | addgene full sequence | sequence record 149964 | Addgene assembled sequence
GACGGATCGGGAGATCTCCCGATCCCCTATGGTCGACTCTCAGTACAATCTGCTCTGATGCCGCATAGTT
AAGCCAGTATCTGCTCCCTGCTTGTGTGTTGGAGGTCGCTGAGTAGTGCGCGAGCAAAATTTAAGCTACA
ACAAGGCAAGGCTTGACCGACAATTGCATGAAGAATCTGCTTAGGGTTAGGCGTTTTGCGCTGCTTCGCG
ATGTACGGGCCAGATATACGCGTTGACATTGATTATTGACTAGTTATTAATAGTAATCAATTACGGGGTC
ATTAGTTCATAGCCCATATATGGAGTTCCGCGTTACATAACTTACGGTAAATGGCCCGCCTGGCTGACCG
CCCAACGACCCCCGCCCATTGACGTCAATAATGACGTATGTTCCCATAGTAACGCCAATAGGGACTTTCC
ATTGACGTCAATGGGTGGACTATTTACGGTAAACTGCCCACTTGGCAGTACATCAAGTGTATCATATGCC
AAGTACGCCCCCTATTGACGTCAATGACGGTAAATGGCCCGCCTGGCATTATGCCCAGTACATGACCTTA
TGGGACTTTCCTACTTGGCAGTACATCTACGTATTAGTCATCGCTATTACCATGGTGATGCGGTTTTGGC
AGTACATCAATGGGCGTGGATAGCGGTTTGACTCACGGGGATTTCCAAGTCTCCACCCCATTGACGTCAA
TGGGAGTTTGTTTTGGCACCAAAATCAACGGGACTTTCCAAAATGTCGTAACAACTCCGCCCCATTGACG
CAAATGGGCGGTAGGCGTGTACGGTGGGAGGTCTATATAAGCAGAGCTCTCTGGCTAACTAGAGAACCCA
CTGCTTACTGGCTTATCGAAATTAATACGACTCACTATAGGGAGACCCAAGCTTGGTACCATGGCCTCCT
ACCCTTATGATGTGCCAGATTATGCCTCTCCCGAATTCATGAAACCATTGAAACAGGAAGAAGCAACTGC
TACAGAGCTAACTACAAAGTCATCCCTTGCTGCTTCCTCAAGTCTCTCATCGATAGTTGGACCACTTGTT
GAAATGAATACAGGCGAAGCTGAGTCAAGAAATTCAAACTTTGCAACTGTAGGAGCAGGTTCAGAGGACT
GGGTGAATGCTATTGAGTTTGTTCCTGGGCAACCCTACTGTGGCCGTACTGCGCCTTCCTGCACTGAAGC
ACCCCTGCAGGGCTCAGTGACCAAGGAAGAATCAGAGAAAGAGCAAACCGCCGTGGAGACAAAGAAGCAG
CTGTGCCCCTATGCTGCAGTGGGAGAGTGCCGATACGGGGAGAACTGTGTGTATCTCCACGGAGATTCTT
GTGACATGTGTGGGCTGCAGGTCCTGCATCCAATGGATGCTGCCCAGAGATCGCAGCATATCAAATCGTG
CATTGAGGCCCATGAGAAGGACATGGAGCTCTCATTTGCCGTGCAGCGCAGCAAGGACATGGTGTGTGGG
ATCTGCATGGAGGTGGTCTATGAGAAAGCCAACCCCAGTGAGCGCCGCTTCGGGATCCTCTCCAACTGCA
ACCACACCTACTGTCTCAAGTGCATTCGCAAGTGGAGGAGTGCTAAGCAATTTGAGAGCAAGATCATAAA
GTCCTGCCCAGAATGCCGGATCACATCTAACTTTGTCATTCCAAGTGAGTACTGGGTGGAGGAGAAAGAA
GAGAAGCAGAAACTCATTCTGAAATACAAGGAGGCAATGAGCAACAAGGCGTGCAGGTATTTTGATGAAG
GACGTGGGAGCTGCCCATTTGGAGGGAACTGTTTTTACAAGCATGCGTACCCTGATGGCCGTAGAGAGGA
GCCACAGAGACAGAAAGTGGGAACATCAAGCAGATACCGGGCCCAACGAAGGAACCACTTCTGGGAACTC
ATTGAGGAAAGAGAGAACAGCAACCCCTTTGACAACGATGAAGAAGAGGTTGTCACCTTTGAGCTGGGCG
AGATGTTGCTTATGCTTTTGGCTGCAGGTGGGGACGACGAACTAACAGACTCTGAAGATGAGTGGGACTT
GTTTCATGATGAGCTGGAAGATTTTTATGACTTGGATCTATAGCTCGAGCATGCATCTAGAGGGCCCTAT
TCTATAGTGTCACCTAAATGCTAGAGCTCGCTGATCAGCCTCGACTGTGCCTTCTAGTTGCCAGCCATCT
GTTGTTTGCCCCTCCCCCGTGCCTTCCTTGACCCTGGAAGGTGCCACTCCCACTGTCCTTTCCTAATAAA
ATGAGGAAATTGCATCGCATTGTCTGAGTAGGTGTCATTCTATTCTGGGGGGTGGGGTGGGGCAGGACAG
CAAGGGGGAGGATTGGGAAGACAATAGCAGGCATGCTGGGGATGCGGTGGGCTCTATGGCTTCTGAGGCG
GAAAGAACCAGCTGGGGCTCTAGGGGGTATCCCC
[124 nt withheld, positions 2415-2538]
C
[32 nt withheld, positions 2540-2571]
CA
[57 nt withheld, positions 2574-2630]
A
[49 nt withheld, positions 2632-2680]
CCTTTGACGTTGGAGTCCACGTTCTTT
[37 nt withheld, positions 2708-2744]
ACCCTATCTCGGTCTATTCTTTTGATTTATAAGGGATTTTGGGGATTTCGGCCTATTGGTTAAAAAATGA
GCTGATTTAACAAAAATTTAACGCGAATTAATTCTGTGGAATGTGTGTCAGTTAGGGTGTGGAAAGTCCC
CAGGCTCCCCAGGCAGGCAGAAGTATGCAAAGCATGCATCTCAATTAGTCAGCAACCAGGTGTGGAAAGT
CCCCAGGCTCCCCAGCAGGCAGAAGTATGCAAAGCATGCATCTCAATTAGTCAGCAACCATAGTCCCGCC
CCTAACTCCGCCCATCCCGCCCCTAACTCCGCCCAGTTCCGCCCATTCTCCGCCCCATGGCTGACTAATT
TTTTTTATTTATGCAGAGGCCGAGGCCGCCTCTGCCTCTGAGCTATTCCAGAAGTAGTGAGGAGGCTTTT
TTGGAGGCCTAGGCTTTTGCAAAAAGCTCCCGGGAGCTTGTATATCCATTTTCGGATCTGATCAAGAGAC
AGGATGAGGATCGTTTCGCATGATTGAACAAGATGGATTGCACGCAGGTTCTCCGGCCGCTTGGGTGGAG
AGGCTATTCGGCTATGACTGGGCACAACAGACAATCGGCTGCTCTGATGCCGCCGTGTTCCGGCTGTCAG
CGCAGGGGCGCCCGGTTCTTTTTGTCAAGACCGACCTGTCCGGTGCCCTGAATGAACTGCAGGACGAGGC
AGCGCGGCTATCGTGGCTGGCCACGACGGGCGTTCCTTGCGCAGCTGTGCTCGACGTTGTCACTGAAGCG
GGAAGGGACTGGCTGCTATTGGGCGAAGTGCCGGGGCAGGATCTCCTGTCATCTCACCTTGCTCCTGCCG
AGAAAGTATCCATCATGGCTGATGCAATGCGGCGGCTGCATACGCTTGATCCGGCTACCTGCCCATTCGA
CCACCAAGCGAAACATCGCATCGAGCGAGCACGTACTCGGATGGAAGCCGGTCTTGTCGATCAGGATGAT
CTGGACGAAGAGCATCAGGGGCTCGCGCCAGCCGAACTGTTCGCCAGGCTCAAGGCGCGCATGCCCGACG
GCGAGGATCTCGTCGTGACCCATGGCGATGCCTGCTTGCCGAATATCATGGTGGAAAATGGCCGCTTTTC
TGGATTCATCGACTGTGGCCGGCTGGGTGTGGCGGACCGCTATCAGGACATAGCGTTGGCTACCCGTGAT
ATTGCTGAAGAGCTTGGCGGCGAATGGGCTGACCGCTTCCTCGTGCTTTACGGTATCGCCGCTCCCGATT
CGCAGCGCATCGCCTTCTATCGCCTTCTTGACGAGTTCTTCTGAGCGGGACTCTGGGGTTCGAAATGACC
GACCAAGCGACGCCCAACCTGCCATCACGAGATTTCGATTCCACCGCCGCCTTCTATGAAAGGTTGGGCT
TCGGAATCGTTTTCCGGGACGCCGGCTGGATGATCCTCCAGCGCGGGGATCTCATGCTGGAGTTCTTCGC
CCACCCCAACTTGTTTATTGCAGCTTATAATGGTTACAAATAAAGCAATAGCATCACAAATTTCACAAAT
AAAGCATTTTTTTCACTGCATTCTAGTTGTGGTTTGTCCAAACTCATCAATGTATCTTATCATGTCTGTA
TACCGTCGACCTCTAGCTAGAGCTTGGCGTAATCATGGTCATAGCTGTTTCCTGTGTGAAATTGTTATCC
GCTCACAATTCCACACAACATACGAGCCGGAAGCATAAAGTGTAAAGCCTGGGGTGCCTAATGAGTGAGC
TAACTCACATTAATTGCGTTGCGCTCACTGCCCGCTTTCCAGTCGGGAAACCTGTCGTGCCAGCTGCATT
AATGAATCGGCCAACGCGCGGGGAGAGGCGGTTTGCGTATTGGGCGCTCTTCCGCTTCCTCGCTCACTGA
CTCGCTGCGCTCGGTCGTTCGGCTGCGGCGAGCGGTATCAGCTCACTCAAAGGCGGTAATACGGTTATCC
ACAGAATCAGGGGATAACGCAGGAAAGAACATGTGAGCAAAAGGCCAGCAAAAGGCCAGGAACCGTAAAA
AGGCCGCGTTGCTGGCGTTTTTCCATAGGCTCCGCCCCCCTGACGAGCATCACAAAAATCGACGCTCAAG
TCAGAGGTGGCGAAACCCGACAGGACTATAAAGATACCAGGCGTTTCCCCCTGGAAGCTCCCTCGTGCGC
TCTCCTGTTCCGACCCTGCCGCTTACCGGATACCTGTCCGCCTTTCTCCCTTCGGGAAGCGTGGCGCTTT
CTCAATGCTCACGCTGTAGGTATCTCAGTTCGGTGTAGGTCGTTCGCTCCAAGCTGGGCTGTGTGCACGA
ACCCCCCGTTCAGCCCGACCGCTGCGCCTTATCCGGTAACTATCGTCTTGAGTCCAACCCGGTAAGACAC
GACTTATCGCCACTGGCAGCAGCCACTGGTAACAGGATTAGCAGAGCGAGGTATGTAGGCGGTGCTACAG
AGTTCTTGAAGTGGTGGCCTAACTACGGCTACACTAGAAGGACAGTATTTGGTATCTGCGCTCTGCTGAA
GCCAGTTACCTTCGGAAAAAGAGTTGGTAGCTCTTGATCCGGCAAACAAACCACCGCTGGTAGCGGTGGT
TTTTTTGTTTGCAAGCAGCAGATTACGCGCAGAAAAAAAGGATCTCAAGAAGATCCTTTGATCTTTTCTA
CGGGGTCTGACGCTCAGTGGAACGAAAACTCACGTTAAGGGATTTTGGTCATGAGATTATCAAAAAGGAT
CTTCACCTAGATCCTTTTAAATTAAAAATGAAGTTTTAAATCAATCTAAAGTATATATGAGTAAACTTGG
TCTGACAGTTACCAATGCTTAATCAGTGAGGCACCTATCTCAGCGATCTGTCTATTTCGTTCATCCATAG
TTGCCTGACTCCCCGTCGTGTAGATAACTACGATACGGGAGGGCTTACCATCTGGCCCCAGTGCTGCAAT
GATACCGCGAGACCCACGCTCACCGGCTCCAGATTTATCAGCAATAAACCAGCCAGCCGGAAGGGCCGAG
CGCAGAAGTGGTCCTGCAACTTTATCCGCCTCCATCCAGTCTATTAATTGTTGCCGGGAAGCTAGAGTAA
GTAGTTCGCCAGTTAATAGTTTGCGCAACGTTGTTGCCATTGCTACAGGCATCGTGGTGTCACGCTCGTC
GTTTGGTATGGCTTCATTCAGCTCCGGTTCCCAACGATCAAGGCGAGTTACATGATCCCCCATGTTGTGC
AAAAAAGCGGTTAGCTCCTTCGGTCCTCCGATCGTTGTCAGAAGTAAGTTGGCCGCAGTGTTATCACTCA
TGGTTATGGCAGCACTGCATAATTCTCTTACTGTCATGCCATCCGTAAGATGCTTTTCTGTGACTGGTGA
GTACTCAACCAAGTCATTCTGAGAATAGTGTATGCGGCGACCGAGTTGCTCTTGCCCGGCGTCAATACGG
GATAATACCGCGCCACATAGCAGAACTTTAAAAGTGCTCATCATTGGAAAACGTTCTTCGGGGCGAAAAC
TCTCAAGGATCTTACCGCTGTTGAGATCCAGTTCGATGTAACCCACTCGTGCACCCAACTGATCTTCAGC
ATCTTTTACTTTCACCAGCGTTTCTGGGTGAGCAAAAACAGGAAGGCAAAATGCCGCAAAAAAGGGAATA
AGGGCGACACGGAAATGTTGAATACTCATACTCTTCCTTTTTCAATATTATTGAAGCATTTATCAGGGTT
ATTGTCTCATGAGCGGATACATATTTGAATGTATTTAGAAAAATAAACAAATAGGGGTTCCGCGCACATT
TCCCCGAAAAGTGCCACCTGACGTC
