>Addgene plasmid #78747 | pcDNA3-HA-MKRN1 110-482 | addgene partial sequence | sequence record 149962 | CMV-F 5'-CGCAAATGGGCGGTAGGCGTG-3'
ACTAGAGAACCCACTGCTTACTGGCTTATCGAAATTAATACGACTCACTATAGGGAGACCCAAGCTTGGT
ACCATGGCCTCCTACCCTTATGATGTGCCAGATTATGCCTCTCCCGAATTCATGAAACCATTGAAACAGG
AAGAAGCAACTGCTACAGAGCTAACTACAAAGTCATCCCTTGCTGCTTCCTCAAGTCTCTCATCGATAGT
TGGACCACTTGTTGAAATGAATACAGGCGAAGCTGAGTCAAGAAATTCAAACTTTGCAACTGTAGGAGCA
GGTTCAGAGGACTGGGTGAATGCTATTGAGTTTGTTCCTGGGCAACCCTACTGTGGCCGTACTGCGCCTT
CCTGCACTGAAGCACCCCTGCAGGGCTCAGTGACCAAGGAAGAATCAGAGAAAGAGCAAACCGCCGTGGA
GACAAAGAAGCAGCTGTGCCCCTATGCTGCAGTGGGAGAGTGCCGATACGGGGAGAACTGTGTGTATCTC
CACGGAGATTCTTGTGACATGTGTGGGCTGCAGGTCCTGCATCCAATGGATGCTGCCCAGAGATCGCAGC
ATATCAAATCGTGCATTGAGGCCCATGAGAAGGACATGGAGCTCTCATTTGCCGTGCAGCGCAGCAAGGA
CATGGTGTGTGGGATCTGCATGGAGGTGGTCTATGAGAAAGCCAACCCCAGTGAGCGCCGCTTCGGGATC
CTCTCCAACTGCAACCACACCTACTGTCTCAAGTGCATTCGCAAGTGGAGGAGTGCTAAGCAATTTGAGA
GCAAGATCATAAAGTCCTGCCCAGAATGCCGGATCACATCTAACTTTGTCATTCCAAGTGAGTACTGGGT
GGAGGAGAAAGAAGAGAAGCAGAAACTCATTCTGAAATACAAGGAGGCAATGAGCAACAAGGCGTGCAGG
TATTTTGATGAA
