>Addgene plasmid #78747 | pcDNA3-HA-MKRN1 110-482 | addgene partial sequence | sequence record 149963 | BGH-rev 5'-TAGAAGGCACAGTCGAGG-3'
CTATAGAATAGGGCCCTCTAGATGCATGCTCGAGCTATAGATCCAAGTCATAAAAATCTTCCAGCTCATC
ATGAAACAAGTCCCACTCATCTTCAGAGTCTGTTAGTTCGTCGTCCCCACCTGCAGCCAAAAGCATAAGC
AACATCTCGCCCAGCTCAAAGGTGACAACCTCTTCTTCATCGTTGTCAAAGGGGTTGCTGTTCTCTCTTT
CCTCAATGAGTTCCCAGAAGTGGTTCCTTCGTTGGGCCCGGTATCTGCTTGATGTTCCCACTTTCTGTCT
CTGTGGCTCCTCTCTACGGCCATCAGGGTACGCATGCTTGTAAAAACAGTTCCCTCCAAATGGGCAGCTC
CCACGTCCTTCATCAAAATACCTGCACGCCTTGTTGCTCATTGCCTCCTTGTATTTCAGAATGAGTTTCT
GCTTCTCTTCTTTCTCCTCCACCCAGTACTCACTTGGAATGACAAAGTTAGATGTGATCCGGCATTCTGG
GCAGGACTTTATGATCTTGCTCTCAAATTGCTTAGCACTCCTCCACTTGCGAATGCACTTGAGACAGTAG
GTGTGGTTGCAGTTGGAGAGGATCCCGAAGCGGCGCTCACTGGGGTTGGCTTTCTCATAGACCACCTCCA
TGCAGATCCCACACACCATGTCCTTGCTGCGCTGCACGGCAAATGAGAGCTCCATGTCCTTCTCATGGGC
CTCAATGCACGATTTGATATGCTGCGATCTCTGGGCAGCATCCATTGGATGCAGGACCTGCAGCCCACAC
ATGTCACAAGAATCTCCGTGGAGATACACACAGTTCTCCCCGTATCGGCACTCTCCCACTGCAGCATAGG
GGCACAGCTGCTTCTTTGTCTCCAC
